Addgene plasmid #193179: AAV-PB-SRT-tdTomato_BC14
Purpose: Barcoded piggyBac self-reporting transposon with tdTomato marker in AAV backbone
Depositing lab: Rob Mitra. Depositing organization: Washington University in Saint Louis. Publication: Measuring transcription factor binding and gene expression using barcoded self-reporting transposon calling cards and transcriptomes. Lalli M, Yen A, Thopte U, Dong F, Moudgil A, Chen X, Milbrandt J, Dougherty JD, Mitra RD. NAR Genom Bioinform. 2022 Aug 31;4(3):lqac061. doi: 10.1093/nargab/lqac061. eCollection 2022 Sep. PubMed 36062164.
Backbone
  Vector backbone: AAV-PB-SRT-tdTomato
  Vector type: AAV
Growth in bacteria
  Bacterial resistance: Ampicillin, 100 μg/mL
  Growth temperature: 37°C
  Growth strain: NEB Stable
  Copy number: High Copy
Gene/Insert
  Gene/Insert name: Barcoded piggyBac tdTomato SRT
  Species: H. sapiens (human)
  Mutation: Barcode: GAGA
  Cloning method: Gibson Cloning
Terms and licenses: Academic/Nonprofit Terms; Industry Terms: Not Available to Industry
How to cite: AAV-PB-SRT-tdTomato_BC14 was a gift from Rob Mitra (Addgene plasmid # 193179 ; http://n2t.net/addgene:193179 ; RRID:Addgene_193179)
