[The description below was written by a language model from this plasmid's Addgene catalogue record and pLannotate feature annotations shown in this document.]
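Description:
AAV-PB-SRT-tdTomato_BC14 is an AAV transfer plasmid carrying a barcoded piggyBac self-reporting transposon (SRT) marked with tdTomato. It is propagated in E. coli on a high-copy ColE1/pUC-type origin with ampicillin selection through the β-lactamase gene. The recorded growth strain is a recombination-deficient one, as is usual for plasmids containing repeat-prone AAV2 inverted terminal repeats. The two annotated AAV2 ITRs flank the payload, so that region can be packaged into recombinant AAV particles for delivery to mammalian cells or tissue. Small backbone remnants (M13 ori, lacZα, T7 promoter, and lacI and RSF ori fragments) are also annotated and appear to be vector leftovers.

Between the ITRs, the human EF-1α core promoter and its intron A drive a mammalian codon-optimized tdTomato coding sequence, which serves as a red fluorescent marker. Downstream, the table annotates a hammerhead ribozyme, a 5S rRNA-like hit and only a short fragment of the bGH polyadenylation signal. The piggyBac terminal repeats are not annotated by the automated feature caller, although the catalogue entry describes the insert as a piggyBac transposon.

In the self-reporting design, a transposon mobilised by piggyBac transposase integrates into the genome, and transcription from its internal promoter reads out through the transposon end into flanking genomic DNA. Insertion sites can therefore be recovered from RNA. This version carries a short four-nucleotide barcode, recorded as the only modification relative to the parent vector, which allows samples or replicates to be distinguished and pooled. The associated work uses such barcoded SRTs in "calling cards" assays to record transcription factor binding alongside gene expression.
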