Features (pLannotate 1.2.2; 21 found; start..end, strand, type, name):
     44..78      -  promoter       AmpR promoter (fragment): bla
    104..235     -  rep_origin     M13 ori (fragment): M13 bacteriophage origin of replication; arrow indicates direction of (+) strand synthesis
    256..412     -  CDS            lacZα (fragment): LacZα fragment of β-galactosidase; lacZ fragment
    421..439     +  promoter       T7 promoter: promoter for bacteriophage T7 RNA polymerase
    475..605     -  repeat_region  AAV2 ITR (fragment): inverted terminal repeat of adeno-associated virus serotype 2 inverted
    624..733     +  enhancer       CMV enhancer (fragment): human cytomegalovirus immediate early enhancer
    987..1005    -  misc_feature   MCS (fragment): pBluescript multiple cloning site
   1075..1286    +  promoter       EF-1α core promoter: core promoter for human elongation factor EF-1α
   1287..1400    +  intron         EF-1α intron A (fragment): intron upstream of the start codon of human EF-1α
   2026..2229    +  intron         EF-1α intron A: truncated intron upstream of the start codon of human EF-1α
   2250..3679    +  CDS            tdTomato (fragment): tandem dimeric (pseudo-monomeric) derivative of DsRed (Shaner et al., 2004) mammalian codon-optimized
   4127..4179    +  ncRNA          Hammerhead 1: Accession: RF00163 - Hammerhead ribozyme (type I)
   4220..4338    +  ncRNA          5S rRNA: Accession: RF00001 - 5S ribosomal RNA
   4365..4387    +  polyA_signal   bGH poly(A) signal (fragment): bovine growth hormone polyadenylation signal
   4410..4540    +  repeat_region  AAV2 ITR (fragment): inverted terminal repeat of adeno-associated virus serotype 2 inverted
   4575..4622    -  CDS            lacI (fragment): lac repressor; lacI; The lac repressor binds to the lac operator to inhibit transcription in E. coli. This inhibition can be relieved by adding lactose or isopropyl-β-D-thiogalactopyranoside (IPTG).
   4659..4699    -  rep_origin     RSF ori (fragment): Plasmids containing the RSF 1030 origin of replication can be propagated in E. coli cells that contain additional plasmids with compatible origins.
   4721..4764    +  terminator     rrnB T1 terminator: Escherichia coli rrnB; transcription terminator T1 from the E. coli rrnB gene
   4821..5409    -  rep_origin     ori: high-copy-number ColE1/pMB1/pBR322/pUC origin of replication
   5580..6440    -  CDS            AmpR: β-lactamase; bla; confers resistance to ampicillin, carbenicillin, and related antibiotics
   6441..6504    -  promoter       AmpR promoter: bla
>Addgene plasmid #193179 | AAV-PB-SRT-tdTomato_BC14 | addgene full sequence | sequence record 379020 | Addgene NGS Result
GCTAATAACAGGCCTGCTGGTAATCGCAGGCCTTTTTATTTGGTGTATTTAGAAAAATAAACAAATAGGG
GTTCCGCGCACATTTCCCCGAAAAGTGCCACCTAAATTGTAAGCGTTAATATTTTGTTAAAATTCGCGTT
AAATTTTTGTTAAATCAGCTCATTTTTTAACCAATAGGCCGAAATCGGCAAAATCCCTTATAAATCAAAA
GAATAGACCGAGATAGGGTTGAGTGGCCGCTACAGGGCGCTCCCATTCGCCATTCAGGCTGCGCAACTGT
TGGGAAGGGCGTTTCGGTGCGGGCCTCTTCGCTATTACGCCAGCTGGCGAAAGGGGGATGTGCTGCAAGG
CGATTAAGTTGGGTAACGCCAGGGTTTTCCCAGTCACGACGTTGTAAAACGACGGCCAGTGAGCGCGACG
TAATACGACTCACTATAGGGCGAATTGTAGGCGGAAGGCCGTCAAGGCCGCATGGCTGCGCGCTCGCTCG
CTCACTGAGGCCGCCCGGGCAAAGCCCGGGCGTCGGGCGACCTTTGGTCGCCCGGCCTCAGTGAGCGAGC
GAGCGCGCAGAGAGGGAGTGGCCAACTCCATCACTAGGGGTTCCTATTGACGTCAGATCGCTAAATAATG
ACGTATGTTCCCATAGTAACGCCAATAGGGACTTTCCATTGACGTCAATGGGTGGAGTATTTACGGTAAA
CTGCCCACTTGGCAGTACATCAAGTGTATCATACGTCAAGGCCGCATTTAACCCTAGAAAGATAATCATA
TTGTGACGTACGTTAAAGATAATCATGTGTAAAATTGACGCATGTGTTTTATCGGTCTGTATATCGAGGT
TTATTTATTAATTTGAATAGATATTAAGTTTTATTATATTTACACTTACATACTAATAATAAATTCAACA
AACAATTTATTTATGTTTATTTATTTATTAAAAAAAACAAAAACTCAAAATTTCTTCTATAAAGTAACAA
AACTTTTATCGAATTCCTGCAGCCCAGCTTGATCTTAGGTCCCTCGACGAATTCTCTAGAGAAGAGCATG
CGTGAGGCTCCGGTGCCCGTCAGTGGGCAGAGCGCACATCGCCCACAGTCCCCGAGAAGTTGGGGGGAGG
GGTCGGCAATTGAACCGGTGCCTAGAGAAGGTGGCGCGGGGTAAACTGGGAAAGTGATGTCGTGTACTGG
CTCCGCCTTTTTCCCGAGGGTGGGGGAGAACCGTATATAAGTGCAGTAGTCGCCGTGAACGTTCTTTTTC
GCAACGGGTTTGCCGCCAGAACACAGGTAAGTGCCGTGTGTGGTTCCCGCGGGCCTGGCCTCTTTACGGG
TTATGGCCCTTGCGTGCCTTGAATTACTTCCACGCCCCTGGCTGCAGTACGTGATTCTTGATCCCGAGCT
TCGGGTTGGAAGTGGGTGGGAGAGTTCGAGGCCTTGCGCTTAAGGAGCCCCTTCGCCTCGTGCTTGAGTT
GAGGCCTGGCTTGGGCGCTGGGGCCGCCGCGTGCGAATCTGGTGGCACCTTCGCGCCTGTCTCGCTGCTT
TCGATAAGTCTCTAGCCATTTAAAATTTTTGATGACCTGCTGCGACGCTTTTTTTCTGGCAAGATAGTCT
TGTAAATGCGGGCCAAGATCTGCACACTGGTATTTCGGTTTTTGGGGCCGCGGGCGGCGACGGGGCCCGT
GCGTCCCAGCGCACATGTTCGGCGAGGCGGGGCCTGCGAGCGCGGCCACCGAGAATCGGACGGGGGTAGT
CTCAAGCTGGCCGGCCTGCTCTGGTGCCTGGCCTCGCGCCGCCGTGTATCGCCCCGCCCTGGGCGGCAAG
GCTGGCCCGGTCGGCACCAGTTGCGTGAGCGGAAAGATGGCCGCTTCCCGGCCCTGCTGCAGGGAGCTCA
AAATGGAGGACGCGGCGCTCGGGAGAGCGGGCGGGTGAGTCACCCACACAAAGGAAAAGGGCCTTTCCGT
CCTCAGCCGTCGCTTCATGTGACTCCACGGAGTACCGGGCGCCGTCCAGGCACCTCGATTAGTTCTCGAG
CTTTTGGAGTACGTCGTCTTTAGGTTGGGGGGAGGGGTTTTATGCGATGGAGTTTCCCCACACTGAGTGG
GTGGAGACTGAAGTTAGGCCAGCTTGGCACTTGATGTAATTCTCCTTGGAATTTGCCCTTTTTGAGTTTG
GATCTTGGTTCATTCTCAAGCCTCAGACAGTGGTTCAAAGTTTTTTTCTTCCATTTCAGGTGTCGTGAAA
ACTACGCCAATGGTGAGCAAGGGCGAGGAGGTCATCAAAGAGTTCATGCGCTTCAAGGTGCGCATGGAGG
GCTCCATGAACGGCCACGAGTTCGAGATCGAGGGCGAGGGCGAGGGCCGCCCCTACGAGGGCACCCAGGC
CGCCAAGCTGAAGGTGACCAAGGGCGGCCCCCTGCCCTTCGCCTGGGACATCCTGTCCCCCCAGTTCATG
TACGGCTCCAAGGCGTACGTGAAGCACCCCGCCGACATCCCCGATTACAAGAAGCTGTCCTTCCCCGAGG
GCTTCAAGTGGGAGCGCGTGATGAACTTCGAGGACGGCGGTCTGGTGACCGTGACCCAGGACTCCTCCCT
GCAGGACGGCACGCTGATCTACAAGGTGAAGATGCGCGGCACCAACTTCCCCCCCGACGGCCCCGTAATG
CAGAAGAAGACCATGGGCTGGGAGGCCTCCACCGAGCGCCTGTACCCCCGCGACGGCGTGCTGAAGGGCG
AGATCCACCAGGCCCTGAAGCTGAAGGACGGCGGCCACTACCTGGTGGAGTTCAAGACCATCTACATGGC
CAAGAAGCCCGTGCAACTGCCCGGCTACTACTACGTGGACACCAAGCTGGACATCACCTCCCACAACGAG
GACTACACCATCGTGGAACAGTACGAGCGCTCCGAGGGCCGCCACCACCTGTTCCTGGGGCATGGCACCG
GCAGCACCGGCAGCGGCAGCTCCGGCACCGCCTCCTCCGAGGACAACAACATGGCCGTCATCAAAGAGTT
CATGCGCTTCAAGGTGCGCATGGAGGGCTCCATGAACGGCCACGAGTTCGAGATCGAGGGCGAGGGCGAG
GGCCGCCCCTACGAGGGCACCCAGACCGCCAAGCTGAAGGTGACCAAGGGCGGCCCCCTGCCCTTCGCCT
GGGACATCCTGTCCCCCCAGTTCATGTACGGCTCCAAGGCGTACGTGAAGCACCCCGCCGACATCCCCGA
TTACAAGAAGCTGTCCTTCCCCGAGGGCTTCAAGTGGGAGCGCGTGATGAACTTCGAGGACGGCGGTCTG
GTGACCGTGACCCAGGACTCCTCCCTGCAGGACGGCACGCTGATCTACAAGGTGAAGATGCGCGGCACCA
ACTTCCCCCCCGACGGCCCCGTAATGCAGAAGAAGACCATGGGCTGGGAGGCCTCCACCGAGCGCCTGTA
CCCCCGCGACGGCGTGCTGAAGGGCGAGATCCACCAGGCCCTGAAGCTGAAGGACGGCGGCCACTACCTG
GTGGAGTTCAAGACCATCTACATGGCCAAGAAGCCCGTGCAACTGCCCGGCTACTACTACGTGGACACCA
AGCTGGACATCACCTCCCACAACGAGGACTACACCATCGTGGAACAGTACGAGCGCTCCGAGGGCCGCCA
CCACCTGTTCCTGTACGGCATGGACGAGCTGTACAAGTAATCGATAACAACTCGAGTACCGGCTTAAGTG
ATAGATCGGAAGAGCGGTTCAGCAGGAATGCCGAGACCGGTTTAAACTCAGTGTCCATAGCGACGCCGGC
GCGATAAGCTATCTATAACAAGAAAATATATATATAATAAGTTATCACGTAAGTAGAACATGAAATAACA
ATATAATTATCGTATGAGTTAAATCTTAAAAGTCACGTAAAAGATAATCATGCGTCATTTTGACTCACGC
GGTCGTTATAGTTCAAAATCAGTGACACTTACCGCATTGACAAGCACGCCTCACGGGAGCTCCAAGCGGC
GACTGAGATGTCCTAAATGCACAGCGACGGATTCGCGCTATTTAGAAAGAGAGAGCAATATTTCAAGAAT
GCATGCGTCAATTTTACGCAGACTATCTTTGAGAGGTTAAGAGCTCAAGCTTCTGAGATGCAGGTACATC
CCACTGATGAGTCCCAAATAGGACGAAACGCGCTTCGGTGCGTCTGGGATTCCACTGCTATCCACGCGGC
CGCACGGCATTACGTTAGACGTCTAGGCCACACCACCCTGAAGGCGCCTGCTCGCCTCTGATCTGTTGAA
GCTAAGCAGGGTCGGTCCTGGTTAGTACTTGGATGGGACTCCGCCTGGTAATAGCCGGTACCGTAGGCTT
GCATGGTCATAGCTGTTTCCTTGCGCTGGGGATGCGGTGGGCTCTATAGAGAGTCGATCGTGTGATCGAA
GGAACCCCTAGTGATGGAGTTGGCCACTCCCTCTCTGCGCGCTCGCTCGCTCACTGAGGCCGGGCGACCA
AAGGTCGCCCGACGCCCGGGCTTTGCCCGGGCGGCCTCAGTGAGCGAGCGAGCGCGCAGCATGTAGAGAC
TGGGCCTCATGGGCCTTCCGCCTATCACTGCCCGCTTTCCAGTCGGGAAACCTGTCGTGCCAGCTGCATT
AACATGGTCATAGCTGTTTCCTTGCGTATTGGGCGCTCTCCGCTTCCTCGCTCACTGACTCGCTGCGCTC
GGTCGTTCGGGTAAAGCCTGGGGTGCCTAAATAAAACGAAAGGCCCAGTCTTCCGACTGAGCCTTTCGTT
TTATTGAGCAAAAGGCCAGCAAAAGGCCAGGAACCGTAAAAAGGCCGCGTTGCTGGCGTTTTTCCATAGG
CTCCGCCCCCCTGACGAGCATCACAAAAATCGACGCTCAAGTCAGAGGTGGCGAAACCCGACAGGACTAT
AAAGATACCAGGCGTTTCCCCCTGGAAGCTCCCTCGTGCGCTCTCCTGTTCCGACCCTGCCGCTTACCGG
ATACCTGTCCGCCTTTCTCCCTTCGGGAAGCGTGGCGCTTTCTCATAGCTCACGCTGTAGGTATCTCAGT
TCGGTGTAGGTCGTTCGCTCCAAGCTGGGCTGTGTGCACGAACCCCCCGTTCAGCCCGACCGCTGCGCCT
TATCCGGTAACTATCGTCTTGAGTCCAACCCGGTAAGACACGACTTATCGCCACTGGCAGCAGCCACTGG
TAACAGGATTAGCAGAGCGAGGTATGTAGGCGGTGCTACAGAGTTCTTGAAGTGGTGGCCTAACTACGGC
TACACTAGAAGAACAGTATTTGGTATCTGCGCTCTGCTGAAGCCAGTTACCTTCGGAAAAAGAGTTGGTA
GCTCTTGATCCGGCAAACAAACCACCGCTGGTAGCGGTGGTTTTTTTGTTTGCAAGCAGCAGATTACGCG
CAGAAAAAAAGGATCTCAAGAAGATCCTTTGATCTTTTCTACGGGGTCTGACGCTCAGTGGAACGAAAAC
TCACGTTAAGGGATTTTGGTCATGAGATTATCAAAAAGGATCTTCACCTAGATCCTTTTAAATTAAAAAT
GAAGTTTTAAATCAATCTAAAGTATATATGAGTAAACTTGGTCTGACAGTTACCAATGCTTAATCAGTGA
GGCACCTATCTCAGCGATCTGTCTATTTCGTTCATCCATAGTTGCCTGACTCCCCGTCGTGTAGATAACT
ACGATACGGGAGGGCTTACCATCTGGCCCCAGTGCTGCAATGATACCGCGAGAACCACGCTCACCGGCTC
CAGATTTATCAGCAATAAACCAGCCAGCCGGAAGGGCCGAGCGCAGAAGTGGTCCTGCAACTTTATCCGC
CTCCATCCAGTCTATTAATTGTTGCCGGGAAGCTAGAGTAAGTAGTTCGCCAGTTAATAGTTTGCGCAAC
GTTGTTGCCATTGCTACAGGCATCGTGGTGTCACGCTCGTCGTTTGGTATGGCTTCATTCAGCTCCGGTT
CCCAACGATCAAGGCGAGTTACATGATCCCCCATGTTGTGCAAAAAAGCGGTTAGCTCCTTCGGTCCTCC
GATCGTTGTCAGAAGTAAGTTGGCCGCAGTGTTATCACTCATGGTTATGGCAGCACTGCATAATTCTCTT
ACTGTCATGCCATCCGTAAGATGCTTTTCTGTGACTGGTGAGTACTCAACCAAGTCATTCTGAGAATAGT
GTATGCGGCGACCGAGTTGCTCTTGCCCGGCGTCAATACGGGATAATACCGCGCCACATAGCAGAACTTT
AAAAGTGCTCATCATTGGAAAACGTTCTTCGGGGCGAAAACTCTCAAGGATCTTACCGCTGTTGAGATCC
AGTTCGATGTAACCCACTCGTGCACCCAACTGATCTTCAGCATCTTTTACTTTCACCAGCGTTTCTGGGT
GAGCAAAAACAGGAAGGCAAAATGCCGCAAAAAAGGGAATAAGGGCGACACGGAAATGTTGAATACTCAT
ACTCTTCCTTTTTCAATATTATTGAAGCATTTATCAGGGTTATTGTCTCATGAGCGGATACATATTTGAA
